>Addgene plasmid #34394 | KHBD00263 | depositor partial sequence | sequence record 40961 | KHBD00263 sequence 1872 bps
ATGCAGACAGCCACTCCTCTTAACTCTTCGGAAAGCGGTGGCGCAAGCAACTCCGGGGAGGGTAGTGAAC
AGGAGGCGATTTACGAGAAGCTTCGGCTGTTAAATACTCAGCACGCTGCAGGACCAGGACCACTGGAGCC
TGCCAGAGCAGCGCCCTTGGTAGGTCAATCACCCAACCACCTAGGAACCCGATCCAGCCACCCCCAGCTG
GTGCACGGTAACCATCAGGCACTACAGCAGCATCAACAGCAGAGCTGGCCGCCCCGTCACTATTCCGGAT
CTTGGTACCCCACCTCTCTTAGCGAAATACCCATCTCATCGGCTCCCAATATCGCATCCGTTACGGCGTA
TGCATCAGGACCTTCACTTGCTCACTCACTGAGTCCACCCAACGACATCGAAAGCCTGGCCAGTATCGGT
CACCAGAGAAACTGCCCCGTTGCAACGGAGGACATACATTTAAAAAAAGAACTTGATGGTCATCAGTCCG
ATGAAACGGGCTCCGGTGAAGGTGAAAACTCCAATGGTGGCGCTTCAAATATAGGAAACACTGAGGATGA
TCAAGCTCGGCTCATACTAAAAAGAAAGTTGCAACGCAATCGAACATCTTTCACGAACGACCAGATAGAC
AGTCTTGAAAAAGAGTTTGAACGAACACACTATCCAGATGTTTTTGCCCGCGAACGTTTGGCTGGAAAGA
TTGGGTTGCCAGAGGCAAGAATTCAGGTTTGGTTCTCAAACCGTCGAGCAAAATGGCGTCGCGAGGAGAA
GCTGCGAAACCAGCGAAGAACACCAAATTCCACAGGAGCTAGTGCAACTTCTTCCTCTACATCGGCAACC
GCCTCTTTGACTGACAGCCCTAACAGCCTAAGTGCTTGTTCCTCGCTGCTGTCCGGATCAGCTGGGGGTC
CCTCAGTCAGTACCATTAATGGCTTATCGTCTCCAAGCACATTGTCTACTAATGTCAATGCTCCAACGCT
TGGCGCTGGGATCGATAGCTCTGAAAGCCCAACACCAATCCCGCACATTCGGCCTAGCTGCACCTCTGAC
AATGACAATGGTCGTCAAAGTGAAGATTGCAGAAGAGTTTGTTCTCCATGCCCACTTGGCGTTGGCGGGC
ATCAAAATACTCATCATATCCAGAGCAATGGTCACGCCCAAGGTCATGCACTTGTTCCTGCCATTTCGCC
ACGACTCAATTTTAATAGTGGTAGTTTCGGCGCGATGTACTCCAACATGCATCATACGGCGTTATCCATG
AGCGATTCATATGGGGCGGTTACGCCGATTCCGAGCTTTAACCACTCAGCTGTCGGTCCGCTGGCTCCGC
CATCGCCAATACCGCAACAGGGCGATCTTACCCCTTCCTCGTTATATCCGTGCCACATGACCCTACGACC
CCCTCCGATGGCTCCCGCTCACCATCACATCGTGCCGGGTGACGGTGGCAGACCTGCGGGCGTTGGCCTA
GGCAGTGGCCAATCTGCGAATTTGGGAGCAAGCTGCAGCGGATCGGGATACGAAGTGCTATCTGCCTACG
CGTTGCCACCGCCCCCTATGGCGTCGAGCTCTGCTGCTGATTCAAGCTTCTCAGCCGCGTCCAGTGCCAG
CGCTAATGTGACCCCACATCACACCATAGCCCAAGAATCATGCCCCTCTCCGTGTTCAAGCGCGAGCCAC
TTTGGAGTTGCTCACAGTTCTGGGTTTTCGTCCGACCCGATTTCACCGGCTGTATCTTCGTATGCACATA
TGAGCTACAATTACGCGTCGTCCGCTAACACCATGACGCCTTCCTCCGCCAGCGGCACATCAGCACACGT
GGCCCCGGGAAAACAACAGTTCTTCGCCTCCTGTTTCTACTCACCGTGGGTC
