>Addgene plasmid #34394 | KHBD00263 | addgene partial sequence | sequence record 42117 | M13-Rev 5'-CAGGAAACAGCTATGACC-3'
GATTTTATTTTGACTGATAGTGACCTGTTCGTTGCAACAAATTGATAAGCAATGCTTTCTTATAATGCCA
ACTTTGTACAAGAAAGTTGGCAAGACCCACGGTGAGTAGAAACAGGAGGCGAAGAACTGTTGTTTTCCCG
GGGCCACGTGTGCTGATGTGCCGCTGGCGGAGGAAGGCGTCATGGTGTTAGCGGACGACGCGTAATTGTA
GCTCATATGTGCATACGAAGATACAGCCGGTGAAATCGGGTCGGACGAAAACCCAGAACTGTGAGCAACT
CCAAAGTGGCTCGCGCTTGAACACGGAGAGGGGCATGATTCTTGGGCTATGGTGTGATGTGGGGTCACAT
TAGCGCTGGCACTGGACGCGGCTGAGAAGCTTGAATCAGCAGCAGAGCTCGACGCCATAGGGGGCGGTGG
CAACGCGTAGGCAGATAGCACTTCGTATCCCGATCCGCTGCAGCTTGCTCCCAAATTCGCAGATTGGCCA
CTGCCTAGGCCAACGCCCGCAGGTCTGCCACCGTCACCCGGCACGATGTGATGGTGAGCGGGAGCCATCG
GAGGGGGTCGTAGGGTCATGTGGCACGGATATAACGAGGAAGGGGTAAGATCGCCCTGTTGCGGTATTGG
CGATGGC
