[The description below was written by a language model from this plasmid's Addgene catalogue record.]
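Description:
KHBD00263 is a Gateway entry-type clone built in the pDONR221 donor vector backbone (Invitrogen), carrying the open reading frame of the Drosophila melanogaster gene eyeless (ey, CG1464), the fly Pax6 homologue and a paired-domain/homeodomain transcription factor best known for its role in eye development. The insert is recorded as 1872 bp in a backbone of about 2.5 kb once the donor cassette has been replaced. The plasmid is maintained in E. coli as a high-copy plasmid under kanamycin selection. No feature table is provided, so the exact positions of the recombination sites and other backbone elements are not documented here. As is standard for pDONR221-derived clones made by Gateway recombination, the ORF would be expected to sit between attL sites, with flanking M13 forward and reverse primer sites, which the record lists for sequencing the insert.

The vector has no promoter intended to express the insert, so the construct serves as a shuttle source of the coding sequence rather than as an expression plasmid. The depositor notes that ORFs in this collection were cloned open-ended, without a stop codon. After an LR recombination into a suitable destination vector, the eyeless coding region can therefore be fused in frame to C-terminal tags or domains, and N-terminal fusions are also possible. The clone belongs to a collection of Drosophila transcription factor ORFs assembled for automated screening of protein–DNA interactions at fly regulatory elements, and it is a convenient starting point for moving eyeless into vectors for such interaction assays or other expression systems.
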