Addgene plasmid #34394: KHBD00263
Depositing lab: Bart Deplancke. Depositing organization: Swiss Federal Institute of Technology (EPFL). Publication: Automated protein-DNA interaction screening of Drosophila regulatory elements. Korneel Hens, Jean-Daniel Feuz, Alina Isakova, Antonina Lagovitina, Andreas Massouras, Julien Bryois, Patrick Callaerts, Susan E. Celniker, Bart Deplancke. Nat Methods. 2011 Oct 30;8(12):1065-70. 10.1038/nmeth.1763 PubMed 22037703.
Backbone
  Vector backbone: pDONR221
  Backbone manufacturer: Invitrogen
  Backbone size w/o insert (bp): 2536
  Vector type: Gateway Donor Vector
Growth in bacteria
  Bacterial resistance: Kanamycin, 50 μg/mL
  Growth temperature: 37°C
  Growth strain: DH5alpha
  Copy number: High Copy
Gene/Insert
  Gene/Insert name: CG1464 (alt names: FBgn0005558; ey; eyeless)
  Species: D. melanogaster (fly)
  Insert size (bp): 1872
  Entrez Gene: ey (a.k.a. Dmel_CG1464, CG1464, DPax-6, Dmel\CG1464, EY, EYEL, Ey, Ey/Pax6, OK107, Pax-6, Pax6, Pax6/ey, eye, l(4)102CDh, l(4)102CDr, l(4)33, pax6)
  Cloning method: Gateway Cloning
  Sequencing primers: 5′ M13F; 3′ M13R
Terms and licenses: Academic/Nonprofit Terms; Industry Terms: Not Available to Industry
Depositor comments: Please note that the ORFs in this collection were cloned open-ended (without a stop codon).
How to cite: KHBD00263 was a gift from Bart Deplancke (Addgene plasmid # 34394 ; http://n2t.net/addgene:34394 ; RRID:Addgene_34394)
